>Addgene plasmid #241299 | Syntaxin1A(I233A,K84TAG)-mCherry | addgene full sequence | sequence record 481098 | Addgene NGS Result
TAGTTATTAATAGTAATCAATTACGGGGTCATTAGTTCATAGCCCATATATGGAGTTCCGCGTTACATAA
CTTACGGTAAATGGCCCGCCTGGCTGACCGCCCAACGACCCCCGCCCATTGACGTCAATAATGACGTATG
TTCCCATAGTAACGCCAATAGGGACTTTCCATTGACGTCAATGGGTGGAGTATTTACGGTAAACTGCCCA
CTTGGCAGTACATCAAGTGTATCATATGCCAAGTACGCCCCCTATTGACGTCAATGACGGTAAATGGCCC
GCCTGGCATTATGCCCAGTACATGACCTTATGGGACTTTCCTACTTGGCAGTACATCTACGTATTAGTCA
TCGCTATTACCATGGTGATGCGGTTTTGGCAGTACATCAATGGGCGTGGATAGCGGTTTGACTCACGGGG
ATTTCCAAGTCTCCACCCCATTGACGTCAATGGGAGTTTGTTTTGGCACCAAAATCAACGGGACTTTCCA
AAATGTCGTAACAACTCCGCCCCATTGACGCAAATGGGCGGTAGGCGTGTACGGTGGGAGGTCTATATAA
GCAGAGCTGGTTTAGTGAACCGTCAGATCCGCTAGCGCTACCGGTCGCCACCATGAAGGACCGAACCCAG
GAGCTCCGCACGGCCAAGGACAGCGATGACGACGATGATGTCACTGTCACTGTGGACCGAGACCGCTTCA
TGGATGAGTTCTTTGAACAGGTGGAAGAGATCCGGGGCTTTATTGACAAGATTGCTGAAAACGTGGAGGA
GGTGAAGAGGAAACACAGCGCCATCCTGGCCTCCCCGAACCCCGATGAGAAGACCAAGGAGGAACTGGAG
GAGCTCATGTCGGACATTAAGTAGACAGCGAACAAAGTTCGCTCCAAGCTAAAGAGCATCGAGCAGAGCA
TCGAGCAGGAGGAAGGTCTGAACCGCTCGTCGGCGGACCTGAGGATCCGGAAGACGCAGCATTCCACGCT
GTCCCGAAAGTTTGTGGAGGTCATGTCCGAGTACAACGCCACTCAGTCAGACTACCGAGAACGCTGCAAA
GGGCGCATCCAGAGGCAGCTGGAGATCACTGGCCGGACCACGACCAGTGAGGAGTTGGAAGACATGCTGG
AGAGTGGGAATCCCGCCATCTTTGCCTCTGGGATCATCATGGACTCCAGCATCTCGAAGCAGGCCCTCAG
TGAGATCGAGACCAGGCACAGTGAGATCATCAAGTTGGAGAACAGCATCCGGGAGCTACACGATATGTTC
ATGGACATGGCCATGCTGGTGGAGAGCCAGGGGGAGATGATTGACAGGGCCGAGTACAATGTGGAACACG
CTGTGGACTACGTGGAGAGGGCCGTGTCTGACACCAAGAAGGCCGTCAAGTACCAGAGCAAGGCACGCAG
GAAGAAGATCATGATCATCATTTGCTGTGTGATTCTGGGCATCATCATCGCCTCCACCATCGGGGGCATC
TTTGGAGGCGGATCCGGAGGGTCTATGGTGAGCAAGGGCGAGGAGGATAACATGGCCATCATCAAGGAGT
TCATGCGCTTCAAGGTGCACATGGAGGGCTCCGTGAACGGCCACGAGTTCGAGATCGAGGGCGAGGGCGA
GGGCCGCCCCTACGAGGGCACCCAGACCGCCAAGCTGAAGGTGACCAAGGGTGGCCCCCTGCCCTTCGCC
TGGGACATCCTGTCCCCTCAGTTCATGTACGGCTCCAAGGCCTACGTGAAGCACCCCGCCGACATCCCCG
ACTACTTGAAGCTGTCCTTCCCCGAGGGCTTCAAGTGGGAGCGCGTGATGAACTTCGAGGACGGCGGCGT
GGTGACCGTGACCCAGGACTCCTCCCTGCAGGACGGCGAGTTCATCTACAAGGTGAAGCTGCGCGGCACC
AACTTCCCCTCCGACGGCCCCGTAATGCAGAAGAAGACCATGGGCTGGGAGGCCTCCTCCGAGCGGATGT
ACCCCGAGGACGGCGCCCTGAAGGGCGAGATCAAGCAGAGGCTGAAGCTGAAGGACGGCGGCCACTACGA
CGCTGAGGTCAAGACCACCTACAAGGCCAAGAAGCCCGTGCAGCTGCCCGGCGCCTACAACGTCAACATC
AAGTTGGACATCACCTCCCACAACGAGGACTACACCATCGTGGAACAGTACGAACGCGCCGAGGGCCGCC
ACTCCACCGGCGGCATGGACGAGCTGTACTGAGTCGACGGTACCGCGGGCCCGGGATCCACCGGATCTAG
ATAACTGATCATAATCAGCCATACCACATTTGTAGAGGTTTTACTTGCTTTAAAAAACCTCCCACACCTC
CCCCTGAACCTGAAACATAAAATGAATGCAATTGTTGTTGTTAACTTGTTTATTGCAGCTTATAATGGTT
ACAAATAAAGCAATAGCATCACAAATTTCACAAATAAAGCATTTTTTTCACTGCATTCTAGTTGTGGTTT
GTCCAAACTCATCAATGTATCTTAACGCGTAAATTGTAAGCGTTAATATTTTGTTAAAATTCGCGTTAAA
TTTTTGTTAAATCAGCTCATTTTTTAACCAATAGGCCGAAATCGGCAAAATCCCTTATAAATCAAAAGAA
TAGACCGAGATAGGGT
[37 nt withheld, positions 2607-2643]
AAAGAACGTGGACTCCAACGTCAAAGG
[49 nt withheld, positions 2671-2719]
T
[91 nt withheld, positions 2721-2811]
G
[124 nt withheld, positions 2813-2936]
CAGGTGGCACTTTTCGGGGAAATGTGCGCGGAACCCCTATTTGTTTATTTTTCTAAATACATTCAAATAT
GTATCCGCTCATGAGACAATAACCCTGATAAATGCTTCAATAATATTGAAAAAGGAAGAGTCCTGAGGCG
GAAAGAACCAGCTGTGGAATGTGTGTCAGTTAGGGTGTGGAAAGTCCCCAGGCTCCCCAGCAGGCAGAAG
TATGCAAAGCATGCATCTCAATTAGTCAGCAACCAGGTGTGGAAAGTCCCCAGGCTCCCCAGCAGGCAGA
AGTATGCAAAGCATGCATCTCAATTAGTCAGCAACCATAGTCCCGCCCCTAACTCCGCCCCATGGCTGAC
TAATTTTTTTTATTTATGCAGAGGCCGAGGCCGCCTCGGCCTCTGAGCTATTCCAGAAGTAGTGAGGAGG
CTTTTTTGGAGGCCTAGGCTTTTGCAAAGATCGATCAAGAGACAGGATGAGGATCGTTTCGCATGATTGA
ACAAGATGGATTGCACGCAGGTTCTCCGGCCGCTTGGGTGGAGAGGCTATTCGGCTATGACTGGGCACAA
CAGACAATCGGCTGCTCTGATGCCGCCGTGTTCCGGCTGTCAGCGCAGGGGCGCCCGGTTCTTTTTGTCA
AGACCGACCTGTCCGGTGCCCTGAATGAACTGCAAGACGAGGCAGCGCGGCTATCGTGGCTGGCCACGAC
GGGCGTTCCTTGCGCAGCTGTGCTCGACGTTGTCACTGAAGCGGGAAGGGACTGGCTGCTATTGGGCGAA
GTGCCGGGGCAGGATCTCCTGTCATCTCACCTTGCTCCTGCCGAGAAAGTATCCATCATGGCTGATGCAA
TGCGGCGGCTGCATACGCTTGATCCGGCTACCTGCCCATTCGACCACCAAGCGAAACATCGCATCGAGCG
AGCACGTACTCGGATGGAAGCCGGTCTTGTCGATCAGGATGATCTGGACGAAGAGCATCAGGGGCTCGCG
CCAGCCGAACTGTTCGCCAGGCTCAAGGCGAGCATGCCCGACGGCGAGGATCTCGTCGTGACCCATGGCG
ATGCCTGCTTGCCGAATATCATGGTGGAAAATGGCCGCTTTTCTGGATTCATCGACTGTGGCCGGCTGGG
TGTGGCGGACCGCTATCAGGACATAGCGTTGGCTACCCGTGATATTGCTGAAGAGCTTGGCGGCGAATGG
GCTGACCGCTTCCTCGTGCTTTACGGTATCGCCGCTCCCGATTCGCAGCGCATCGCCTTCTATCGCCTTC
TTGACGAGTTCTTCTGAGCGGGACTCTGGGGTTCGAAATGACCGACCAAGCGACGCCCAACCTGCCATCA
CGAGATTTCGATTCCACCGCCGCCTTCTATGAAAGGTTGGGCTTCGGAATCGTTTTCCGGGACGCCGGCT
GGATGATCCTCCAGCGCGGGGATCTCATGCTGGAGTTCTTCGCCCACCCTAGGGGGAGGCTAACTGAAAC
ACGGAAGGAGACAATACCGGAAGGAACCCGCGCTATGACGGCAATAAAAAGACAGAATAAAACGCACGGT
GTTGGGTCGTTTGTTCATAAACGCGGGGTTCGGTCCCAGGGCTGGCACTCTGTCGATACCCCACCGAGAC
CCCATTGGGGCCAATACGCCCGCGTTTCTTCCTTTTCCCCACCCCACCCCCCAAGTTCGGGTGAAGGCCC
AGGGCTCGCAGCCAACGTCGGGGCGGCAGGCCCTGCCATAGCCTCAGGTTACTCATATATACTTTAGATT
GATTTAAAACTTCATTTTTAATTTAAAAGGATCTAGGTGAAGATCCTTTTTGATAATCTCATGACCAAAA
TCCCTTAACGTGAGTTTTCGTTCCACTGAGCGTCAGACCCCGTAGAAAAGATCAAAGGATCTTCTTGAGA
TCCTTTTTTTCTGCGCGTAATCTGCTGCTTGCAAACAAAAAAACCACCGCTACCAGCGGTGGTTTGTTTG
CCGGATCAAGAGCTACCAACTCTTTTTCCGAAGGTAACTGGCTTCAGCAGAGCGCAGATACCAAATACTG
TTCTTCTAGTGTAGCCGTAGTTAGGCCACCACTTCAAGAACTCTGTAGCACCGCCTACATACCTCGCTCT
GCTAATCCTGTTACCAGTGGCTGCTGCCAGTGGCGATAAGTCGTGTCTTACCGGGTTGGACTCAAGACGA
TAGTTACCGGATAAGGCGCAGCGGTCGGGCTGAACGGGGGGTTCGTGCACACAGCCCAGCTTGGAGCGAA
CGACCTACACCGAACTGAGATACCTACAGCGTGAGCTATGAGAAAGCGCCACGCTTCCCGAAGGGAGAAA
GGCGGACAGGTATCCGGTAAGCGGCAGGGTCGGAACAGGAGAGCGCACGAGGGAGCTTCCAGGGGGAAAC
GCCTGGTATCTTTATAGTCCTGTCGGGTTTCGCCACCTCTGACTTGAGCGTCGATTTTTGTGATGCTCGT
CAGGGGGGCGGAGCCTATGGAAAAACGCCAGCAACGCGGCCTTTTTACGGTTCCTGGCCTTTTGCTGGCC
TTTTGCTCACATGTTCTTTCCTGCGTTATCCCCTGATTCTGTGGATAACCGTATTACCGCCATGCAT
Features (pLannotate 1.2.2; 16 found; start..end, strand, type, name):
     61..364     +  enhancer       CMV enhancer: human cytomegalovirus immediate early enhancer
    365..568     +  promoter       CMV promoter: human cytomegalovirus (CMV) immediate early promoter
    613..1476    +  CDS            Stx1a: STX1A_RAT - Also known as Sap. Experimental evidence at protein level: Swiss-Prot protein existence level 1. Plays an essential role in hormone and neurotransmitter calcium-dependent exocytosis and endocytosis (PubMed:7901002, PubMed:17301173, PubMed:18167541, PubMed:20484665, PubMed:22411134, PubMed:28813412). Part of the SNARE (Soluble NSF Attachment Receptor) complex composed of SNAP25, STX1A and VAMP2 which mediates the fusion of synaptic vesicles with the presynaptic plasma membrane (PubMed:14665625, PubMed:16888141, PubMed:19571812). STX1A and SNAP25 are localized on the plasma membrane
   1495..2199    +  CDS            mCherry: mCherry is a basic (constitutively fluorescent) red fluorescent protein published in 2004, derived from Discosoma sp.. It is reported to be a very rapidly-maturing monomer with low acid sensitivity.
   2202..2229    +  misc_feature   MCS (fragment): multiple cloning site
   2246..2330    +  CDS            large T antigen (fragment): large T antigen from SV40 (simian virus 40)
   2353..2474    +  polyA_signal   SV40 poly(A) signal: SV40 polyadenylation signal
   2508..2936    -  rep_origin     f1 ori (sequence partly withheld): f1 bacteriophage origin of replication; arrow indicates direction of (+) strand synthesis
   2963..3067    +  promoter       AmpR promoter: bla
   3069..3276    +  promoter       SV40 promoter (fragment): SV40 enhancer and early promoter
   3269..3370    +  rep_origin     SV40 ori (fragment): SV40 origin of replication
   3419..4213    +  CDS            NeoR/KanR: aminoglycoside phosphotransferase from Tn5; aph(3')-II (or nptII); confers resistance to neomycin, kanamycin, and G418 (Geneticin®)
   4234..4386    +  CDS            ble (fragment): BLE_KLEPN - Experimental evidence at protein level: Swiss-Prot protein existence level 1. Binding protein with a strong affinity to the bleomycin family of antibiotics. Binds to CL990; an antimitotic-antibiotic compound. From Klebsiella pneumoniae.
   4445..4492    +  polyA_signal   HSV TK poly(A) signal: herpes simplex virus thymidine kinase polyadenylation signal (Cole and Stacy, 1985)
   4583..4599    -  polyA_signal   bGH poly(A) signal (fragment): bovine growth hormone polyadenylation signal
   4821..5409    +  rep_origin     ori: high-copy-number ColE1/pMB1/pBR322/pUC origin of replication
