[The description below was written by a language model from this plasmid's Addgene catalogue record and pLannotate feature annotations shown in this document.]
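Description:
Syntaxin1A(I233A,K84TAG)-mCherry is a 5.5 kb mammalian expression plasmid built on the pEGFP-N1 backbone, with the original fluorescent protein position occupied by mCherry. It is propagated in E. coli from a high-copy ColE1/pUC-type origin and selected with kanamycin. The NeoR/KanR aminoglycoside phosphotransferase gene sits behind tandem bacterial (bla-type) and SV40 early promoters and ends in an HSV TK polyadenylation signal, so the same cassette can also confer G418 resistance in mammalian cells. An f1 origin and a partial SV40 origin are also annotated. Short fragments called as ble, large T antigen and bGH poly(A) appear to be backbone remnants or partial matches rather than functional parts.

The payload is the 864 bp rat syntaxin-1A (Stx1a) coding sequence, driven by the human CMV immediate early enhancer and promoter, followed after a short linker by mCherry at the C terminus and terminated by the SV40 poly(A) signal. Syntaxin-1A is a plasma membrane SNARE protein that pairs with SNAP25 and VAMP2 in vesicle fusion. Two changes are recorded: an I233A substitution and replacement of the K84 codon with an amber (TAG) stop codon. The amber codon allows genetic code expansion: when a suitable orthogonal suppressor tRNA/aminoacyl-tRNA synthetase pair and an unnatural amino acid are supplied separately, the stop is read through and the unnatural residue is placed at position 84. Because mCherry lies downstream of the TAG, red fluorescence reports successful suppression and full-length protein. The associated work used fluorescent unnatural amino acids and transition metal ion FRET to map syntaxin-1A structure at the plasma membrane; the record does not state the specific rationale for I233A.
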