Addgene plasmid #241299: Syntaxin1A(I233A,K84TAG)-mCherry
Purpose: Mammalian expression of syntaxin-1(I233A,K84TAG) fused to mCherry for genetic code expansion via Amber codon supression
Depositing lab: Justin Taraska. Depositing organization: National Heart, Lung, and Blood Institute (NHLBI). Publication: A PIP2-stabilized syntaxin-1a structure mapped with transition metal ion FRET and unnatural fluorescent amino acids at the plasma membrane. Obashi K, Strub MP, Taraska JW. Structure. Volume 34, Issue 1, 8 January 2026, Pages 45-61.e4 10.1016/j.str.2025.10.001 PubMed 41290003.
Backbone
  Vector backbone: pEGFP-N1
  Backbone manufacturer: Clonetech
  Vector type: Mammalian Expression
Growth in bacteria
  Bacterial resistance: Kanamycin, 50 μg/mL
  Growth temperature: 37°C
  Growth strain: DH5alpha
  Copy number: High Copy
Gene/Insert
  Gene/Insert name: Syntaxin-1A
  Species: R. norvegicus (rat)
  Insert size (bp): 864
  Mutation: I233A,K84TAG
  Entrez Gene: Stx1a
  Promoter: CMV
  Tag / fusion protein: mCherry (C terminal on insert)
  Cloning method: Gibson Cloning
  Sequencing primers: 5′ CMV-F; 3′ SV40-pArev
Terms and licenses: Academic/Nonprofit Terms; Industry Terms: Not Available to Industry
How to cite: Syntaxin1A(I233A,K84TAG)-mCherry was a gift from Justin Taraska (Addgene plasmid # 241299 ; http://n2t.net/addgene:241299 ; RRID:Addgene_241299)
